>Addgene plasmid #235996 | PB-PE iSM_PPL2 | addgene full sequence | sequence record 470115 | Addgene NGS Result
CAAGGTCGGGCAGGAAGAGGGCCTATTTCCCATGATTCCTTCATATTTGCATATACGATACAAGGCTGTT
AGAGAGATAATTAGAATTAATTTGACTGTAAACACAAAGATATTAGTACAAAATACGTGACGTAGAAAGT
AATAATTTCTTGGGTAGTTTGCAGTTTTAAAATTATGTTTTAAAATGGACTATCATATGCTTACCGTAAC
TTGAAAGTATTTCGATTTCTTGGCTTTATATATCTTGTGGAAAGGACGAAACACCGGGTCTTCGTGGAGC
TCATCGAAGACCTGTTTTAGAGCTAGAAATAGCAAGTTAAAATAAGGCTAGTCCGTTATCAACTTGAAAA
AGTGGCACCGAGTCGGTGCAGAGACCGAATCGACCAGAGGTCTCGTTTTTTTCTAGACGCTAGCGACATT
GATTATTGACTAGTTATTAATAGTAATCAATTACGGGGTCATTAGTTCATAGCCCATATATGGAGTTCCG
CGTTACATAACTTACGGTAAATGGCCCGCCTGGCTGACCGCCCAACGACCCCCGCCCATTGACGTCAATA
ATGACGTATGTTCCCATAGTAACGCCAATAGGGACTTTCCATTGACGTCAATGGGTGGAGTATTTACGGT
AAACTGCCCACTTGGCAGTACATCAAGTGTATCATATGCCAAGTACGCCCCCTATTGACGTCAATGACGG
TAAATGGCCCGCCTGGCATTATGCCCAGTACATGACCTTATGGGACTTTCCTACTTGGCAGTACATCTAC
GTATTAGTCATCGCTATTACCATGGTCGAGGTGAGCCCCACGTTCTGCTTCACTCTCCCCATCTCCCCCC
CCTCCCCACCCCCAATTTTGTATTTATTTATTTTTTAATTATTTTGTGCAGCGATGGGGGCGGGGGGGGG
GGGGGGGCGCGCCAGGCGGGGCGGGGCGGGGCGAGGGGCGGGGCGGGGCGAGGCGGAGAGGTGCGGCGGC
AGCCAATCAGAGCGGCGCGCTCCGAAAGTTTCCTTTTATGGCGAGGCGGCGGCGGCGGCGGCCCTATAAA
AAGCGAAGCGCGCGGCGGGCGGGAGTCGCTGCGCGCTGCCTTCGCCCCGTGCCCCGCTCCGCCGCCGCCT
CGCGCCGCCCGCCCCGGCTCTGACTGACCGCGTTACTCCCACAGGTGAGCGGGCGGGACGGCCCTTCTCC
TCCGGGCTGTAATTAGCGCTTGGTTTAATGACGGCTTGTTTCTTTTCTGTGGCTGCGTGAAAGCCTTGAG
GGGCTCCGGGAGGGCCCTTTGTGCGGGGGGAGCGGCTCGGGGGGTGCGTGCGTGTGTGTGTGCGTGGGGA
GCGCCGCGTGCGGCTCCGCGCTGCCCGGCGGCTGTGAGCGCTGCGGGCGCGGCGCGGGGCTTTGTGCGCT
CCGCAGTGTGCGCGAGGGGAGCGCGGCCGGGGGCGGTGCCCCGCGGTGCGGGGGGGGCTGCGAGGGGAAC
AAAGGCTGCGTGCGGGGTGTGTGCGTGGGGGGGTGAGCAGGGGGTGTGGGCGCGTCGGTCGGGCTGCAAC
CCCCCCTGCACCCCCCTCCCCGAGTTGCTGAGCACGGCCCGGCTTCGGGTGCGGGGCTCCGTACGGGGCG
TGGCGCGGGGCTCGCCGTGCCGGGCGGGGGGTGGCGGCAGGTGGGGGTGCCGGGCGGGGCGGGGCCGCCT
CGGGCCGGGGAGGGCTCGGGGGAGGGGCGCGGCGGCCCCCGGAGCGCCGGCGGCTGTCGAGGCGCGGCGA
GCCGCAGCCATTGCCTTTTATGGTAATCGTGCGAGAGGGCGCAGGGACTTCCTTTGTCCCAAATCTGTGC
GGAGCCGAAATCTGGGAGGCGCCGCCGCACCCCCTCTAGCGGGCGCGGGGCGAAGCGGTGCGGCGCCGGC
AGGAAGGAAATGGGCGGGGAGGGCCTTCGTGCGTCGCCGCGCCGCCGTCCCCTTCTCCCTCTCCAGCCTC
GGGGCTGTCCGCGGGGGGACGGCTGCCTTCGGGGGGGACGGGGCAGGGCGGGGTTCGGCTTCTGGCGTGT
GACCGGCGGCTCTAGAGCCTCTGCTAACCATGTTCATGCCTTCTTCTTTTTCCTACAGCTCCTGGGCAAC
GTGCTGGTTATTGTGCTGTCTCATCATTTTGGCAAAGAATTGATAGCGGCCGCTAATACGACTCACTATA
GGGAGAGCCGCCACCATGAAACGGACAGCCGACGGAAGCGAGTTCGAGTCACCAAAGAAGAAGCGGAAAG
TCGACAAGAAGTACAGCATCGGCCTGGACATCGGCACCAACTCTGTGGGCTGGGCCGTGATCACCGACGA
GTACAAGGTGCCCAGCAAGAAATTCAAGGTGCTGGGCAACACCGACCGGCACAGCATCAAGAAGAACCTG
ATCGGAGCCCTGCTGTTCGACAGCGGCGAAACAGCCGAGGCCACCCGGCTGAAGAGAACCGCCAGAAGAA
GATACACCAGACGGAAGAACCGGATCTGCTATCTGCAAGAGATCTTCAGCAACGAGATGGCCAAGGTGGA
CGACAGCTTCTTCCACAGACTGGAAGAGTCCTTCCTGGTGGAAGAGGATAAGAAGCACGAGCGGCACCCC
ATCTTCGGCAACATCGTGGACGAGGTGGCCTACCACGAGAAGTACCCCACCATCTACCACCTGAGAAAGA
AACTGGTGGACAGCACCGACAAGGCCGACCTGCGGCTGATCTATCTGGCCCTGGCCCACATGATCAAGTT
CCGGGGCCACTTCCTGATCGAGGGCGACCTGAACCCCGACAACAGCGACGTGGACAAGCTGTTCATCCAG
CTGGTGCAGACCTACAACCAGCTGTTCGAGGAAAACCCCATCAACGCCAGCGGCGTGGACGCCAAGGCCA
TCCTGTCTGCCAGACTGAGCAAGAGCAGAAAGCTGGAAAATCTGATCGCCCAGCTGCCCGGCGAGAAGAA
GAATGGCCTGTTCGGAAACCTGATTGCCCTGAGCCTGGGCCTGACCCCCAACTTCAAGAGCAACTTCGAC
CTGGCCGAGGATGCCAAACTGCAGCTGAGCAAGGACACCTACGACGACGACCTGGACAACCTGCTGGCCC
AGATCGGCGACCAGTACGCCGACCTGTTTCTGGCCGCCAAGAACCTGTCCGACGCCATCCTGCTGAGCGA
CATCCTGAGAGTGAACACCGAGATCACCAAGGCCCCCCTGAGCGCCTCTATGATCAAGAGATACGACGAG
CACCACCAGGACCTGACCCTGCTGAAAGCTCTCGTGCGGCAGCAGCTGCCTGAGAAGTACAAAGAGATTT
TCTTCGACCAGAGCAAGAACGGCTACGCCGGCTACATTGACGGCGGAGCCAGCCAGGAAGAGTTCTACAA
GTTCATCAAGCCCATCCTGGAAAAGATGGACGGCACCGAGGAACTGCTCGTGAAGCTGAAGAGAGAGGAC
CTGCTGCGGAAGCAGCGGACCTTCGACAACGGCAGCATCCCCCACCAGATCCACCTGGGAGAGCTGCACG
CCATTCTGCGGCGGCAGGAAGATTTTTACCCATTCCTGAAGGACAACCGGGAAAAGATCGAGAAGATCCT
GACCTTCCGCATCCCCTACTACGTGGGCCCTCTGGCCAGGGGAAACAGCAGATTCGCCTGGATGACCAGA
AAGAGCGAGGAAACCATCACCCCCTGGAACTTCGAGGAAGTGGTGGACAAGGGCGCTTCCGCCCAGAGCT
TCATCGAGCGGATGACCAACTTCGATAAGAACCTGCCCAACGAGAAGGTGCTGCCCAAGCACAGCCTGCT
GTACGAGTACTTCACCGTGTATAACGAGCTGACCAAAGTGAAATACGTGACCGAGGGAATGAGAAAGCCC
GCCTTCCTGAGCGGCGAGCAGAAAAAGGCCATCGTGGACCTGCTGTTCAAGACCAACCGGAAAGTGACCG
TGAAGCAGCTGAAAGAGGACTACTTCAAGAAAATCGAGTGCTTCGACTCCGTGGAAATCTCCGGCGTGGA
AGATCGGTTCAACGCCTCCCTGGGCACATACCACGATCTGCTGAAAATTATCAAGGACAAGGACTTCCTG
GACAATGAGGAAAACGAGGACATTCTGGAAGATATCGTGCTGACCCTGACACTGTTTGAGGACAGAGAGA
TGATCGAGGAACGGCTGAAAACCTATGCCCACCTGTTCGACGACAAAGTGATGAAGCAGCTGAAGCGGCG
GAGATACACCGGCTGGGGCAGGCTGAGCCGGAAGCTGATCAACGGCATCCGGGACAAGCAGTCCGGCAAG
ACAATCCTGGATTTCCTGAAGTCCGACGGCTTCGCCAACAGAAACTTCATGCAGCTGATCCACGACGACA
GCCTGACCTTTAAAGAGGACATCCAGAAAGCCCAGGTGTCCGGCCAGGGCGATAGCCTGCACGAGCACAT
TGCCAATCTGGCCGGCAGCCCCGCCATTAAGAAGGGCATCCTGCAGACAGTGAAGGTGGTGGACGAGCTC
GTGAAAGTGATGGGCCGGCACAAGCCCGAGAACATCGTGATCGAAATGGCCAGAGAGAACCAGACCACCC
AGAAGGGACAGAAGAACAGCCGCGAGAGAATGAAGCGGATCGAAGAGGGCATCAAAGAGCTGGGCAGCCA
GATCCTGAAAGAACACCCCGTGGAAAACACCCAGCTGCAGAACGAGAAGCTGTACCTGTACTACCTGCAG
AATGGGCGGGATATGTACGTGGACCAGGAACTGGACATCAACCGGCTGTCCGACTACGATGTGGACGCTA
TCGTGCCTCAGAGCTTTCTGAAGGACGACTCCATCGACAACAAGGTGCTGACCAGAAGCGACAAGAACCG
GGGCAAGAGCGACAACGTGCCCTCCGAAGAGGTCGTGAAGAAGATGAAGAACTACTGGCGGCAGCTGCTG
AACGCCAAGCTGATTACCCAGAGAAAGTTCGACAATCTGACCAAGGCCGAGAGAGGCGGCCTGAGCGAAC
TGGATAAGGCCGGCTTCATCAAGAGACAGCTGGTGGAAACCCGGCAGATCACAAAGCACGTGGCACAGAT
CCTGGACTCCCGGATGAACACTAAGTACGACGAGAATGACAAGCTGATCCGGGAAGTGAAAGTGATCACC
CTGAAGTCCAAGCTGGTGTCCGATTTCCGGAAGGATTTCCAGTTTTACAAAGTGCGCGAGATCAACAACT
ACCACCACGCCCACGACGCCTACCTAAACGCCGTCGTGGGAACCGCCCTGATCAAAAAGTACCCTAAGCT
GGAAAGCGAGTTCGTGTACGGCGACTACAAGGTGTACGACGTGCGGAAGATGATCGCCAAGAGCGAGCAG
GAAATCGGCAAGGCTACCGCCAAGTACTTCTTCTACAGCAACATCATGAACTTTTTCAAGACCGAGATTA
CCCTGGCCAACGGCGAGATCCGGAAGCGGCCTCTGATCGAGACAAACGGCGAAACCGGGGAGATCGTGTG
GGATAAGGGCCGGGATTTTGCCACCGTGCGGAAAGTGCTGAGCATGCCCCAAGTGAATATCGTGAAAAAG
ACCGAGATCCAGACCGTGGGACAGAATGGAGGCCTGTTCGACGACAACCCCAAGAGCCCCCTGGAGGTGA
CCCCCAGCAAACTGGTGCCCCTGAAGAAAGAGCTGAACCCCAAGAAATACGGCGGCTACCAGAAGCCCAC
CACCGCCTACCCCGTGCTGGTGGTGGCCAAAGTGGAAAAGGGCAAGTCCAAGAAACTGAAGAGTGTGAAG
CAGCTGATCCCCATCAGCGTGATGAACAAGAAACAGTTCGAGCAGAACCCCGTGAAGTTCCTGCGGGACC
GGGGCTACCAGCAGGTGGGCAAGAACGACTTCATCAAGCTGCCCAAGTACACCCTGGTGGACATCGGCGA
CGGCATCAAGCGGCTGTGGGCCAGCAGCAAGGAGATCCACAAGGGCAACCAGCTGGTGGTGAGCAAGAAG
AGCCAGATCCTGCTGTACCACGCCCACCACCTGGACAGCGACCTGAGCAACGACTACCTGCAGAACCACA
ACCAGCAGTTCGACGTGCTGTTCAACGAGATCATCAGCTTCAGCAAAAAGTGCAAGCTGGGCAAGGAGCA
CATCCAGAAGATCGAGAACGTGTACAGCAACAAGAAGAACAGCGCCAGCATCGAGGAGCTGGCCGAGAGC
TTTATCAAACTGCTCGGCTTCACCCAGCTGGGCGCCACCAGCCCCTTCAACTTCCTGGGCGTGAAGCTGA
ACCAGAAGCAGTACAAGGGCAAGAAGGACTACATCCTGCCCTGCACCGAGGGCACCCTGATCAGACAGAG
CATCACCGGACTGTACGAAACCAGAGTGGATCTGAGCAAGATCGGCGAGGATTCTGGAGGATCTAGCGGA
GGATCCTCTGGCAGCGAGACACCAGGAACAAGCGAGTCAGCAACACCAGAGAGCAGTGGCGGCAGCAGCG
GCGGCAGCAGCACCCTAAATATAGAAGATGAGTATCGGCTACATGAAACCTCAAAAGAGCCAGATGTTTC
TCTAGGGTCCACATGGCTGTCTGATTTTCCTCAGGCCTGGGCGGAAACCGGGGGCATGGGACTGGCAGTT
CGCCAAGCTCCTCTGATCATACCTCTGAAAGCAACCTCTACCCCCGTGTCCATAAAACAATACCCCATGT
CACAAGAAGCCAGACTGGGGATCAAGCCCCACATACAGAGACTGTTGGACCAGGGAATACTGGTACCCTG
CCAGTCCCCCTGGAACACGCCCCTGCTACCCGTTAAGAAACCAGGGACTAATGATTATAGGCCTGTCCAG
GATCTGAGAGAAGTCAACAAGCGGGTGGAGGACATCCACCCCACCGTGCCCAACCCTTACAACCTCTTGA
GCGGGCTCCCACCGTCCCACCAGTGGTACACTGTGCTTGATTTAAAGGATGCCTTTTTCTGCCTGAGACT
CCACCCCACCAGTCAGCCTCTCTTCGCCTTTGAGTGGAGAGATCCAGAGATGGGAATCTCAGGACAATTG
ACCTGGACCAGACTCCCACAGGGTTTCAAAAACAGTCCCACCCTGTTTAATGAGGCACTGCACAGGGACC
TAGCAGACTTCAGAATCCAGCACCCAGACTTGATCCTGCTACAGTACGTGGATGACTTACTGCTGGCCGC
CACTTCTGAGCTAGACTGCCAACAAGGTACTCGGGCCCTGTTACAAACCCTAGGGAACCTCGGGTATCGG
GCCTCGGCCAAGAAAGCCCAAATTTGCCAGAAACAGGTCAAGTATCTGGGGTATCTTCTAAAAGAGGGTC
AGAGATGGCTGACTGAGGCCAGAAAAGAGACTGTGATGGGGCAGCCTACTCCCAAGACCCCTCGACAACT
AAGGGAGTTCCTAGGGAAGGCAGGCTTCTGTCGCCTCTTCATCCCTGGGTTTGCAGAAATGGCAGCCCCC
CTGTACCCTCTCACCAAACCGGGGACTCTGTTTAATTGGGGCCCAGACCAACAAAAGGCCTATCAAGAAA
TCAAGCAAGCTCTTCTAACTGCCCCAGCCCTGGGGTTGCCAGATTTGACTAAGCCCTTTGAACTCTTTGT
CGACGAGAAGCAGGGCTACGCCAAAGGTGTCCTAACGCAAAAACTGGGACCTTGGCGTCGGCCGGTGGCC
TACCTGTCCAAAAAGCTAGACCCAGTAGCAGCTGGGTGGCCCCCTTGCCTACGGATGGTAGCAGCCATTG
CCGTACTGACAAAGGATGCAGGCAAGCTAACCATGGGACAGCCACTAGTCATTCTGGCCCCCCATGCAGT
AGAGGCACTAGTCAAACAACCCCCCGACCGCTGGCTTTCCAACGCCCGGATGACTCACTATCAGGCCTTG
CTTTTGGACACGGACCGGGTCCAGTTCGGCCCGGTGGTAGCCCTGAACCCGGCTACGCTGCTCCCACTGC
CTGAGGAAGGGCTGCAACACAACTGCCTTGATATCCTGGCCGAAGCCCACGGAACCCGACCCGACCTAAC
GGACCAGCCGCTCCCAGACGCCGACCACACCTGGTACACGGATGGAAGCAGTCTCTTACAAGAGGGACAG
CGTAAGGCGGGAGCTGCGGTGACCACCGAGACAGAGGTAATCTGGGCTAAAGCCCTGCCAGCCGGGACAT
CCGCTCAGCGGGCTGAACTGATAGCACTCACCCAGGCCCTAAAGATGGCAGAAGGTAAGAAGCTAAATGT
TTATACTGATAGCCGTTATGCTTTTGCTACTGCCCATATCCATGGAGAAATATACAGAAGGCGTGGGTGG
CTCACATCAGAAGGCAAAGAGATCAAAAATAAAGACGAGATCTTGGCCCTACTAAAAGCCCTCTTTCTGC
CCAAAAGACTTAGCATAATCCATTGTCCAGGACATCAAAAGGGACACAGCGCCGAGGCTAGAGGCAACCG
GATGGCTGACCAAGCGGCCCGAAAGGCAGCCATCACAGAGACTCCAGACACCTCTACCCTCCTCATAGAA
AATTCATCACCCTCTGGCGGCTCAAAAAGAACCGCCGACGGCAGCGAATTCGAGCCCAAGAAGAAGAGGA
AAGTCGGCTCCGGCGCTACCAATTTCTCCCTGCTCAAGCAAGCCGGAGACGTCGAGGAAAACCCAGGCCC
AATGACCGAGTACAAGCCCACGGTGCGCCTCGCCACCCGCGACGACGTCCCCAGGGCCGTACGCACCCTC
GCCGCCGCGTTCGCCGACTACCCCGCCACGCGCCACACCGTCGATCCGGACCGCCACATCGAGCGGGTCA
CCGAGCTGCAAGAACTCTTCCTCACGCGCGTCGGGCTCGACATCGGCAAGGTGTGGGTCGCGGACGACGG
CGCCGCGGTGGCGGTCTGGACCACGCCGGAGAGCGTCGAAGCGGGGGCGGTGTTCGCCGAGATCGGCCCG
CGCATGGCCGAGTTGAGCGGTTCCCGGCTGGCCGCGCAGCAACAGATGGAAGGCCTCCTGGCGCCGCACC
GGCCCAAGGAGCCCGCGTGGTTCCTGGCCACCGTCGGCGTCTCGCCCGACCACCAGGGCAAGGGTCTGGG
CAGCGCCGTCGTGCTCCCCGGAGTGGAGGCGGCCGAGCGCGCCGGGGTGCCCGCCTTCCTGGAGACATCC
GCGCCCCGCAACCTCCCCTTCTACGAGCGGCTCGGCTTCACCGTCACCGCCGACGTCGAGGTGCCCGAAG
GACCGCGCACCTGGTGCATGACCCGCAAGCCCGGTGCCGGCTCCATGCCCACGCTACTGCGGGTTTATAT
AGACGGTCCTCACGGGATGGGGAAAACCACCACCACGCAACTGCTGGTGGCCCTGGGTTCGCGCGACGAT
ATCGTCTACGTACCCGAGCCGATGACTTACTGGCAGGTGCTGGGGGCTTCCGAGACAATCGCGAACATCT
ACACCACACAACACCGCCTCGACCAGGGTGAGATATCGGCCGGGGACGCGGCGGTGGTAATGACAAGCGC
CCAGATAACAATGGGCATGCCTTATGCCGTGACCGACGCCGTTCTGGCTCCTCATATCGGGGGGGAGGCT
GGGAGCTCACATGCCCCGCCCCCGGCCCTCACCCTCATCTTCGACCGCCATCCCATCGCCGCCCTCCTGT
GCTACCCGGCCGCGCGATACCTTATGGGCAGCATGACCCCCCAGGCCGTGCTGGCGTTCGTGGCCCTCAT
CCCGCCGACCTTGCCCGGCACAAACATCGTGTTGGGGGCCCTTCCGGAGGACAGACACATCGACCGCCTG
GCCAAACGCCAGCGCCCCGGCGAGCGGCTTGACCTGGCTATGCTGGCCGCGATTCGCCGCGTTTACGGGC
TGCTTGCCAATACGGTGCGGTATCTGCAGGGCGGCGGGTCGTGGCGGGAGGATTGGGGACAGCTTTCGGG
GACGGCCGTGCCGCCCCAGGGTGCCGAGCCCCAGAGCAACGCGGGCCCACGACCCCATATCGGGGACACG
TTATTTACCCTGTTTCGGGCCCCCGAGTTGCTGGCCCCCAACGGCGACCTGTACAACGTGTTTGCCTGGG
CCTTGGACGTCTTGGCCAAACGCCTCCGTCCCATGCACGTCTTTATCCTGGATTACGACCAATCGCCCGC
CGGCTGCCGGGACGCCCTGCTGCAACTTACCTCCGGGATGGTCCAGACCCACGTCACCACCCCCGGCTCC
ATACCGACGATCTGCGACCTGGCGCGCACGTTTGCCCGGGAGATGGGGGAGGCTAACTGAGCTCTAGAGC
TCGCTGATCAGCCTCGACTGTGCCTTCTAGTTGCCAGCCATCTGTTGTTTGCCCCTCCCCCGTGCCTTCC
TTGACCCTGGAAGGTGCCACTCCCACTGTCCTTTCCTAATAAAATGAGGAAATTGCATCGCATTGTCTGA
GTAGGTGTCATTCTATTCTGGGGGGTGGGGTGGGGCAGGACAGCAAGGGGGAGGATTGGGAGGACAATAG
CAGGCATGCTGGGGATGCGGTGGGCTCTATGGGGCGCGCCTAAAAGTTTTGTTACTTTATAGAAGAAATT
TTGAGTTTTTGTTTTTTTTTAATAAATAAATAAACATAAATAAATTGTTTGTTGAATTTATTATTAGTAT
GTAAGTGTAAATATAATAAAACTTAATATCTATTCAAATTAATAAATAAACCTCGATATACAGACCGATA
AAACACATGCGTCAATTTTACGCATGATTATCTTTAACGTACGTCACAATATGATTATCTTTCTAGGGTT
AAACATGTGAGCAAAAGGCCAGCAAAAGGCCAGGAACCGTAAAAAGGCCGCGTTGCTGGCGTTTTTCCAT
AGGCTCCGCCCCCCTGACGAGCATCACAAAAATCGACGCTCAAGTCAGAGGTGGCGAAACCCGACAGGAC
TATAAAGATACCAGGCGTTTCCCCCTGGAAGCTCCCTCGTGCGCTCTCCTGTTCCGACCCTGCCGCTTAC
CGGATACCTGTCCGCCTTTCTCCCTTCGGGAAGCGTGGCGCTTTCTCATAGCTCACGCTGTAGGTATCTC
AGTTCGGTGTAGGTCGTTCGCTCCAAGCTGGGCTGTGTGCACGAACCCCCCGTTCAGCCCGACCGCTGCG
CCTTATCCGGTAACTATCGTCTTGAGTCCAACCCGGTAAGACACGACTTATCGCCACTGGCAGCAGCCAC
TGGTAACAGGATTAGCAGAGCGAGGTATGTAGGCGGTGCTACAGAGTTCTTGAAGTGGTGGCCTAACTAC
GGCTACACTAGAAGAACAGTATTTGGTATCTGCGCTCTGCTGAAGCCAGTTACCTTCGGAAAAAGAGTTG
GTAGCTCTTGATCCGGCAAACAAACCACCGCTGGTAGCGGTGGTTTTTTTGTTTGCAAGCAGCAGATTAC
GCGCAGAAAAAAAGGATCTCAAGAAGATCCTTTGATCTTTTCTACGGGGTCTGACGCTCAGTGGAACGAA
AACTCACGTTAAGGGATTTTGGTCATGAGATTATCAAAAAGGATCTTCACCTAGATCCTTTTAAATTAAA
AATGAAGTTTTAAATCAATCTAAAGTATATATGAGTAAACTTGGTCTGACAGTTACCAATGCTTAATCAG
TGAGGCACCTATCTCAGCGATCTGTCTATTTCGTTCATCCATAGTTGCCTGACTCCCCGTCGTGTAGATA
ACTACGATACGGGAGGGCTTACCATCTGGCCCCAGTGCTGCAATGATACCGCGACTCCCACGCTCACCGG
CTCCAGATTTATCAGCAATAAACCAGCCAGCCGGAAGGGCCGAGCGCAGAAGTGGTCCTGCAACTTTATC
CGCCTCCATCCAGTCTATTAATTGTTGCCGGGAAGCTAGAGTAAGTAGTTCGCCAGTTAATAGTTTGCGC
AACGTTGTTGCCATTGCTACAGGCATCGTGGTGTCACGCTCGTCGTTTGGTATGGCTTCATTCAGCTCCG
GTTCCCAACGATCAAGGCGAGTTACATGATCCCCCATGTTGTGCAAAAAAGCGGTTAGCTCCTTCGGTCC
TCCGATCGTTGTCAGAAGTAAGTTGGCCGCAGTGTTATCACTCATGGTTATGGCAGCACTGCATAATTCT
CTTACTGTCATGCCATCCGTAAGATGCTTTTCTGTGACTGGTGAGTACTCAACCAAGTCATTCTGAGAAT
AGTGTATGCGGCGACCGAGTTGCTCTTGCCCGGCGTCAATACGGGATAATACCGCGCCACATAGCAGAAC
TTTAAAAGTGCTCATCATTGGAAAACGTTCTTCGGGGCGAAAACTCTCAAGGATCTTACCGCTGTTGAGA
TCCAGTTCGATGTAACCCACTCGTGCACCCAACTGATCTTCAGCATCTTTTACTTTCACCAGCGTTTCTG
GGTGAGCAAAAACAGGAAGGCAAAATGCCGCAAAAAAGGGAATAAGGGCGACACGGAAATGTTGAATACT
CATACTCTTCCTTTTTCAATATTATTGAAGCATTTATCAGGGTTATTGTCTCATGAGCGGATACATATTT
GAATGTATTTAGAAAAATAAACAAATAGGGGTTCCGCGCACATTTCCCCGAAAAGTGCCACCTGACGTCT
AAGAAACCATTATTATCATGACATTAACCTATAAAAATAGGCGTATCACGAGGCCCTTTCGTCTCGCGCG
TTTCGGTGATGACGGTGAAAACCTCTGACACATGCAGCTCCCGGAGACGGTCACAGCTTGTCTGTAAGCG
GATGCCGGGAGCAGACAAGCCCGTCAGGGCGCGTCAGCGGGTGTTGGCGGGTGTCGGGGCTGGCTTAACT
ATGCGGCATCAGAGCAGATTGTACTGAGAGTGCACCAATTTGTTAACCCTAGAAAGATAGTCTGCGTAAA
ATTGACGCATGCATTCTTGAAATATTGCTCTCTCTTTCTAAATAGCGCGAATCCGTCGCTGTGCATTTAG
GACATCTCAGTCGCCGCTTGGAGCTCCCGTGAGGCGTGCTTGTCAATGCGGTAAGTGTCACTGATTTTGA
ACTATAACGACCGCGTGAGTCAAAATGACGCATGATTATCTTTTACGTGACTTTTAAGATTTAACTCATA
CGATAATTATATTGTTATTTCATGTTCTACTTACGTGATAACTTATTATATATATATTTTCTTGTTATAG
ATATCATGTACAAAAAAGCAGGCTTTAAAGGAACCAATTCAGTCGACTGGACCCGGTAC
Features (pLannotate 1.2.2; 17 found; start..end, strand, type, name):
     17..257     +  promoter       U6 promoter: RNA polymerase III promoter for human U6 snRNA
    294..369     +  misc_RNA       gRNA scaffold: guide RNA scaffold for the Streptococcus pyogenes CRISPR/Cas9 system
    415..794     +  enhancer       CMV enhancer: human cytomegalovirus immediate early enhancer
    796..1071    +  promoter       chicken β-actin promoter: No description available
   1072..2088    +  intron         chimeric intron: chimera between introns from chicken β-actin and rabbit β-globin
   2154..2172    +  promoter       T7 promoter: promoter for bacteriophage T7 RNA polymerase
   2243..5536    +  CDS            Cas9 (fragment): Cas9 (Csn1) endonuclease from the Streptococcus pyogenes Type II CRISPR/Cas system generates RNA-guided double strand breaks in DNA
   6452..8483    +  CDS            gag-pol (fragment): Moloney murine leukemia virus Gag-Pol polyprotein; gag-pol; contains a read-through stop codon
   8612..9208    +  CDS            PuroR (fragment): puromycin N-acetyltransferase; pac from Streptomyces; confers resistance to puromycin
   9215..10210   +  CDS            ΔTK: truncated herpes simplex virus thymidine kinase (Salomon et al., 1995) confers sensitivity to nucleoside analogs such as acyclovir or ganciclovir
  10238..10349   +  polyA_signal   bGH poly(A) signal: bovine growth hormone polyadenylation signal
  10774..11362   -  rep_origin     ori: high-copy-number ColE1/pMB1/pBR322/pUC origin of replication
  11533..12393   -  CDS            AmpR: β-lactamase; bla; confers resistance to ampicillin, carbenicillin, and related antibiotics
  12394..12498   -  promoter       AmpR promoter: bla
  12593..12628   +  CDS            rop (fragment): Rop protein, which maintains plasmids at low copy number; rop
  12730..12777   +  misc_feature   bom (fragment): basis of mobility region from pBR322
  13097..13114   +  protein_bind   attB1 (fragment): mutant version of attB; recombination site for the Gateway® BP reaction BP Clonase™
