[The description below was written by a language model from this plasmid's Addgene catalogue record and pLannotate feature annotations shown in this document.]
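Description:
PB-PE iSM_PPL2 is a 13.1 kb piggyBac transposon plasmid for mammalian expression of a prime editor together with its pegRNA. In bacteria it is maintained through a high-copy ColE1/pUC-type origin and selected with ampicillin via the β-lactamase gene. The feature table does not annotate the piggyBac terminal repeats, but the depositor notes that the cassette can be integrated into the genome using the hyperactive transposase hyPBase. It can also be used transiently.

The payload has two transcription units. A human U6 Pol III promoter sits upstream of an S. pyogenes-type guide RNA scaffold and provides the insertion site for a pegRNA. Downstream, a CAG-type promoter (CMV enhancer, chicken β-actin promoter and chimeric intron) drives a single long open reading frame terminated by a bGH polyadenylation signal. A T7 promoter lies just ahead of the coding sequence.

This frame encodes iSM_PPL2, an engineered Cas9 variant in which five residues of the Smac-Cas9 PL2 region are replaced by 16 residues from the Spy-Cas9 PL2. It carries the H840A nickase mutation and is fused in PE2 format to the Moloney murine leukemia virus reverse transcriptase, which the automated annotation labels as a gag-pol fragment. Bipartite SV40 nuclear localisation signals flank the editor. A P2A peptide links it to a puromycin N-acetyltransferase–truncated HSV thymidine kinase fusion, allowing positive selection with puromycin and negative selection with nucleoside analogues such as ganciclovir.

The construct comes from work on improving PAM-relaxed Cas9 activity through PAM-interacting domain motifs. The depositor recommends removing the U6 element if the pegRNA is supplied on a separate plasmid.
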