Addgene plasmid #235996: PB-PE iSM_PPL2
Purpose: Expresses iSM_PPL2 prime editor and pegRNA in mammalian cells
Depositing lab: Tobias Cantz. Depositing organization: Medizinische Hochschule Hannover. Publication: PAM-interacting domain turn-helix 51 motifs can improve Cas9-SpRY activity. Eggenschwiler R, Hoffmann T, Dmytrenko O, Opitz M, Ackel-Zakour M, Wang P, McCallan SA, Fraguas-Eggenschwiler M, Niemann H, Patronov A, Beisel CL, Cantz T. Nucleic Acids Res. 2025 Aug 11;53(15):gkaf782. doi: 10.1093/nar/gkaf782. PubMed 40808297.
Backbone
  Vector backbone: PB-PE
  Backbone manufacturer: Dr. Reto Eggenschwiler
  Vector type: Mammalian Expression, CRISPR, Synthetic Biology ; piggyBac transposon
Growth in bacteria
  Bacterial resistance: Ampicillin, 100 μg/mL
  Growth temperature: 30°C
  Growth strain: NEB Stable
  Copy number: Unknown
Gene/Insert
  Gene/Insert name: iSM_PPL2_H840A-PE2-MMLV-RT(dBB)-P2A-PAC_dTK(dBB) (alt name: iSM_PPL2 prime editor)
  Species: Synthetic
  Mutation: replacement of 5 amino acids of Smac-Cas9 PL2 with 16 amino acids from Spy-Cas9 PL2
  Tag / fusion protein: bpSV40 NLS (N terminal on insert); bpSV40 NLS (C terminal on insert)
Terms and licenses: Academic/Nonprofit Terms; Industry Terms: Not Available to Industry
Depositor comments: Can be integrated into genome using hyPBase. Contains both, prime editor and U6 promoter driven site for insertion of pegRNA. Can be employed for transient expression experiments, but in case pegRNA is added on a separate plasmid, removal of U6 in PB-PE vector is recommended.
How to cite: PB-PE iSM_PPL2 was a gift from Tobias Cantz (Addgene plasmid # 235996 ; http://n2t.net/addgene:235996 ; RRID:Addgene_235996)
